Addgene plasmid #237351: HDM_RSV_A2_F
Purpose: Expression plasmid for RSV A2 F
Depositing lab: Jesse Bloom. Depositing organization: Fred Hutchinson Cancer Center. Publication: RSV F evolution escapes some monoclonal antibodies but does not strongly erode neutralization by human polyclonal sera. Simonich CAL, McMahon TE, Ju X, Yu TC, Brunette N, Stevens-Ayers T, Boeckh MJ, King NP, Greninger AL, Bloom JD. J Virol. 2025 Jul 3:e0053125. doi: 10.1128/jvi.00531-25. PubMed 40607811.
Backbone
  Vector backbone: HDM
  Vector type: Mammalian Expression
Growth in bacteria
  Bacterial resistance: Ampicillin, 100 μg/mL
  Growth temperature: 37°C
  Growth strain: DH5alpha
  Copy number: High Copy
Gene/Insert
  Gene/Insert name: RSV A2 F human codon optimized from Genbank Accesion QGW56794.1
  Species: RSV
  Promoter: CMV
  Cloning method: Restriction Enzyme; 5′ cloning site Unknown (unknown if destroyed)
Terms and licenses: Academic/Nonprofit Terms; Industry Terms: Not Available to Industry
Depositor comments: Please visit https://doi.org/10.1101/2025.03.11.642476 for bioRxiv preprint.
How to cite: HDM_RSV_A2_F was a gift from Jesse Bloom (Addgene plasmid # 237351 ; http://n2t.net/addgene:237351 ; RRID:Addgene_237351)
