[The description below was written by a language model from this plasmid's Addgene catalogue record and pLannotate feature annotations shown in this document.]
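Description:
HDM_RSV_A2_F is a 6,291 nt mammalian expression plasmid built on the HDM backbone that drives expression of the fusion (F) glycoprotein of respiratory syncytial virus strain A2. It is propagated in E. coli as a high-copy plasmid through a ColE1/pUC-type origin of replication and is selected with ampicillin via a β-lactamase gene under its own bla promoter. The annotation also picks up a partial tetracycline-resistance coding fragment and a fragment of the SV40 origin upstream of the expression cassette. Both are truncated and appear to be backbone remnants rather than functional elements.

The expression cassette begins with the human cytomegalovirus immediate early enhancer and promoter, followed by an internally truncated human β-globin intron. Introns in this position generally improve mRNA processing and expression of the downstream gene. The F open reading frame, about 1.7 kb and described in the record as human codon optimized from a GenBank protein entry, sits between short β-globin exon-derived segments, which the annotation tool labels as HBB fragments from primate homologues. It is followed by a remnant of a pBluescript multiple cloning site and the human β-globin polyadenylation signal. No epitope tags, reporters or mammalian selection markers are annotated, so the plasmid is suited to transient transfection.

The stated purpose is simply expression of RSV A2 F. F is the class I fusion protein that mediates viral attachment and membrane fusion and is a major target of neutralizing antibodies. The associated publication examines how F evolution affects neutralization by monoclonal antibodies and human polyclonal sera, so the plasmid probably supplies F on the cell or particle surface for such assays, although the record does not detail the experimental format.
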