Features (pLannotate 1.2.2; 13 found; start..end, strand, type, name):
      1..589     +  rep_origin     ori: high-copy-number ColE1/pMB1/pBR322/pUC origin of replication
    754..1055    -  CDS            TcR (fragment): tetracycline efflux protein; tet; confers resistance to tetracycline
   1078..1171    -  rep_origin     SV40 ori (fragment): SV40 origin of replication
   1253..1632    +  enhancer       CMV enhancer: human cytomegalovirus immediate early enhancer
   1633..1836    +  promoter       CMV promoter: human cytomegalovirus (CMV) immediate early promoter
   1950..2425    +  intron         β-globin intron: internally truncated intron from human β-globin
   2429..2479    +  CDS            HBB (fragment): HBB_COLGU - Experimental evidence at transcript level: Swiss-Prot protein existence level 2. Involved in oxygen transport from the lung to the various peripheral tissues. From Colobus guereza (Mantled guereza) (Eastern black-and-white colobus monkey).
   2499..4220    +  CDS            F: FUS_HRSVA - Experimental evidence at protein level: Swiss-Prot protein existence level 1. [Fusion glycoprotein F2]: Major determinant of the species specificity of RSV infection (PubMed:12663767). The trimer of F1-F2 (F protein) also facilitates the attachment to host cell by binding to host heparan sulfate (PubMed:10864656). F protein is involved in the entry into the host cell through the interaction with host IGFR1 (PubMed:32494007). This interaction activates PRKCZ/PKCzeta that recruits host NCL/nucleolin to the apical cell surface where it can bind fusion glycoprotein F1 (PubMed:32494007)
   4224..4252    +  misc_feature   MCS (fragment): pBluescript multiple cloning site
   4264..4338    +  CDS            HBB (fragment): HBB_PONPY - Experimental evidence at transcript level: Swiss-Prot protein existence level 2. Involved in oxygen transport from the lung to the various peripheral tissues. From Pongo pygmaeus (Bornean orangutan).
   4342..4736    +  polyA_signal   β-globin poly(A): human β-globin polyadenylation signal
   5156..5260    +  promoter       AmpR promoter: bla
   5261..6121    +  CDS            AmpR: β-lactamase; bla; confers resistance to ampicillin, carbenicillin, and related antibiotics
>Addgene plasmid #237351 | HDM_RSV_A2_F | addgene full sequence | sequence record 469311 | Addgene NGS Result
TTGAGATCCTTTTTTTCTGCGCGTAATCTGCTGCTTGCAAACAAAAAAACCACCGCTACCAGCGGTGGTT
TGTTTGCCGGATCAAGAGCTACCAACTCTTTTTCCGAAGGTAACTGGCTTCAGCAGAGCGCAGATACCAA
ATACTGTTCTTCTAGTGTAGCCGTAGTTAGGCCACCACTTCAAGAACTCTGTAGCACCGCCTACATACCT
CGCTCTGCTAATCCTGTTACCAGTGGCTGCTGCCAGTGGCGATAAGTCGTGTCTTACCGGGTTGGACTCA
AGACGATAGTTACCGGATAAGGCGCAGCGGTCGGGCTGAACGGGGGGTTCGTGCACACAGCCCAGCTTGG
AGCGAACGACCTACACCGAACTGAGATACCTACAGCGTGAGCTATGAGAAAGCGCCACGCTTCCCGAAGG
GAGAAAGGCGGACAGGTATCCGGTAAGCGGCAGGGTCGGAACAGGAGAGCGCACGAGGGAGCTTCCAGGG
GGAAACGCCTGGTATCTTTATAGTCCTGTCGGGTTTCGCCACCTCTGACTTGAGCGTCGATTTTTGTGAT
GCTCGTCAGGGGGGCGGAGCCTATGGAAAAACGCCAGCAACGGAGATGCGCCGCGTGCGGCTGCTGGAGA
TGGCGGACGCGATGGATATGTTCTGCCAAGGGTTGGTTTGCGCATTCACAGTTCTCCGCAAGAATTGATT
GGCTCCAATTCTTGGAGTGGTGAATCCGTTAGCGAGGTGCCGCCGGCTTCCATTCAGGTCGAGGTGGCCC
GGCTCCATGCACCGCGACGCAACGCGGGGAGGCAGACAAGGTATAGGGCGGCGCCTACAATCCATGCCAA
CCCGTTCCATGTGCTCGCCGAGGCGGCATAAATCGCCGTGACGATCAGCGGTCCAATGATCGAAGTTAGG
CTGGTAAGAGCCGCGAGCGATCCTTGAAGCTGTCCCTGATGGTCGTCATCTACCTGCCTGGACAGCATGG
CCTGCAACGCGGGCATCCCGATGCCGCCGGAAGCGAGAAGAATCATAATGGGGAAGGCCATCCAGCCTCG
CGTCGGGGAGCTTTTTGCAAAAGCCTAGGCCTCCAAAAAAGCCTCCTCACTACTTCTGGAATAGCTCAGA
GGCCGAGGCGGCCTCGGCCTCTGCATAAATAAAAAAAATTAGTCAGCCATGAGCTTGGCCCATTGCATAC
GTTGTATCCATATCATAATATGTACATTTATATTGGCTCATGTCCAACATTACCGCCATGTTGACATTGA
TTATTGACTAGTTATTAATAGTAATCAATTACGGGGTCATTAGTTCATAGCCCATATATGGAGTTCCGCG
TTACATAACTTACGGTAAATGGCCCGCCTGGCTGACCGCCCAACGACCCCCGCCCATTGACGTCAATAAT
GACGTATGTTCCCATAGTAACGCCAATAGGGACTTTCCATTGACGTCAATGGGTGGAGTATTTACGGTAA
ACTGCCCACTTGGCAGTACATCAAGTGTATCATATGCCAAGTACGCCCCCTATTGACGTCAATGACGGTA
AATGGCCCGCCTGGCATTATGCCCAGTACATGACCTTATGGGACTTTCCTACTTGGCAGTACATCTACGT
ATTAGTCATCGCTATTACCATGGTGATGCGGTTTTGGCAGTACATCAATGGGCGTGGATAGCGGTTTGAC
TCACGGGGATTTCCAAGTCTCCACCCCATTGACGTCAATGGGAGTTTGTTTTGGCACCAAAATCAACGGG
ACTTTCCAAAATGTCGTAACAACTCCGCCCCATTGACGCAAATGGGCGGTAGGCGTGTACGGTGGGAGGT
CTATATAAGCAGAGCTCGTTTAGTGAACCGTCAGATCGCCTGGAGACGCCATCCACGCTGTTTTGACCTC
CATAGAAGACACCGGGACCGATCCAGCCTCCCCTCGAAGCTGATCCTGAGAACTTCAGGGTGAGTCTATG
GGACCCTTGATGTTTTCTTTCCCCTTCTTTTCTATGGTTAAGTTCATGTCATAGGAAGGGGAGAAGTAAC
AGGGTACACATATTGACCAAATCAGGGTAATTTTGCATTTGTAATTTTAAAAAATGCTTTCTTCTTTTAA
TATACTTTTTTGTTTATCTTATTTCTAATACTTTCCCTAATCTCTTTCTTTCAGGGCAATAATGATACAA
TGTATCATGCCTCTTTGCACCATTCTAAAGAATAACAGTGATAATTTCTGGGTTAAGGCAATAGCAATAT
TTCTGCATATAAATATTTCTGCATATAAATTGTAACTGATGTAAGAGGTTTCATATTGCTAATAGCAGCT
ACAATCCAGCTACCATTCTGCTTTTATTTTATGGTTGGGATAAGGCTGGATTATTCTGAGTCCAAGCTAG
GCCCTTTTGCTAATCATGTTCATACCTCTTATCTTCCTCCCACAGCTCCTGGGCAACGTGCTGGTCTGTG
TGCTGGCCCATCACTTTGGCAAAGAATTCCGCGGGCGGCCGCGCCACCATGGAATTACTGATCCTGAAGG
CCAATGCCATCACCACAATCCTGACAGCCGTGACCTTCTGCTTCGCCAGCGGCCAGAATATCACCGAAGA
GTTCTACCAGAGCACCTGCAGCGCCGTGTCCAAGGGCTATCTGTCTGCCCTGAGAACAGGCTGGTATACT
TCCGTGATCACCATCGAGCTGAGCAACATCAAGGAAAACAAGTGTAATGGCACGGACGCCAAGGTCAAAC
TGATCAAGCAGGAGCTGGACAAGTACAAGAACGCCGTGACCGAGCTGCAGCTGCTGATGCAGTCTACGCC
TGCTACAAACAACCGCGCCAGAAGAGAGCTGCCCAGATTCATGAACTACACCCTGAACAACGCAAAGAAG
ACTAATGTGACACTGTCTAAGAAAAGAAAACGGCGGTTTCTGGGCTTTCTCCTCGGCGTGGGCAGCGCTA
TCGCCAGCGGCGTGGCCGTGAGCAAAGTCCTGCACCTGGAAGGAGAGGTGAACAAGATCAAGTCTGCTCT
GCTGAGCACCAACAAGGCCGTGGTGTCCCTGAGCAACGGAGTGAGCGTGCTGACAAGCAAGGTGCTGGAT
CTGAAGAACTACATCGATAAGCAACTGCTGCCTATCGTTAATAAGCAGAGCTGCAGCATCAGCAATATCG
AAACCGTGATCGAATTCCAGCAGAAAAATAACAGGCTGCTTGAGATCACACGGGAATTTTCTGTCAACGC
TGGCGTGACAACCCCTGTGAGCACATACATGCTGACAAACAGCGAGCTGCTGTCTCTGATCAACGACATG
CCTATCACCAATGACCAGAAAAAGCTGATGTCTAACAACGTGCAGATCGTGAGACAGCAGAGCTACAGCA
TCATGAGCATCATCAAGGAAGAAGTGCTCGCCTACGTGGTCCAGCTGCCCCTGTACGGCGTGATCGACAC
CCCTTGCTGGAAGCTGCACACCTCCCCTCTGTGTACCACCAACACAAAGGAAGGCAGCAATATCTGTCTG
ACCAGAACCGACAGAGGCTGGTATTGTGACAACGCCGGCTCTGTGTCCTTCTTCCCCCAGGCCGAGACAT
GCAAGGTGCAATCCAACAGAGTGTTCTGCGATACAATGAACTCCCTGACCCTGCCATCTGAGGTGAACCT
GTGCAACGTGGACATCTTCAACCCCAAGTACGACTGCAAGATCATGACCAGCAAGACCGATGTGTCCAGC
AGCGTGATCACCAGCCTGGGAGCCATTGTGTCTTGCTACGGCAAGACCAAGTGCACAGCTAGCAACAAGA
ACCGGGGCATCATCAAGACCTTTAGCAACGGTTGTGATTACGTGAGCAACAAAGGAGTAGACACCGTGAG
CGTTGGCAACACTCTGTACTACGTGAACAAGCAAGAGGGCAAAAGCCTGTACGTGAAGGGCGAGCCTATC
ATCAACTTCTACGACCCTCTGGTGTTCCCTAGCGATGAGTTCGACGCCTCTATCTCACAGGTGAACGAGA
AAATCAACCAGAGCCTGGCCTTCATCAGAAAGAGCGACGAGCTGCTGCACAACGTGAATGCCGGAAAGTC
CACCACCAACATCATGATTACCACCATTATCATCGTGATCATCGTGATCCTCCTGAGCCTGATCGCCGTG
GGCCTGCTGCTTTACTGCAAGGCCCGGAGCACCCCAGTGACACTGAGCAAGGACCAGCTGTCTGGAATCA
ACAATATCGCTTTCAGCAACTGAAAGCTTATCGATACCGTCGACCTCGAGGGCCCAGATCTAATTCACCC
CACCAGTGCAGGCTGCCTATCAGAAAGTGGTGGCTGGTGTGGCTAATGCCCTGGCCCACAAGTATCACTA
AGCTCGCTTTCTTGCTGTCCAATTTCTATTAAAGGTTCCTTTGTTCCCTAAGTCCAACTACTAAACTGGG
GGATATTATGAAGGGCCTTGAGCATCTGGATTCTGCCTAATAAAAAACATTTATTTTCATTGCAATGATG
TATTTAAATTATTTCTGAATATTTTACTAAAAAGGGAATGTGGGAGGTCAGTGCATTTAAAACATAAAGA
AATGAAGAGCTAGTTCAAACCTTGGGAAAATACACTATATCTTAAACTCCATGAAAGAAGGTGAGGCTGC
AAACAGCTAATGCACATTGGCAACAGCCCCTGATGCCTATGCCTTATTCATCCCTCAGAAAAGGATTCAA
GTAGAGGCTTGATTTGGAGGTTAAAGTTTTGCTATGCTGTATTTTACATTACTTATTGTTTTAGCTGTCC
TCATGAATGTCTTTTCACTACCCATTTGCTTATCCTGCATCTCTCAGCCTTGACTCCACTCAGTTCTCTT
GCTTAGAGATACCACCTTTCCCCTGAAGTGTTCCTTCCATGTTTTACGGCGAGATGGTTTCTCCTCGCCT
GGCCACTCAGCCTTAGTTGTCTCTGTTGTCTTATAGAGGTCTACTTGAAGAAGGAAAAACAGGGGGCATG
GTTTGACTGTCCTGTGAGCCCTTCTTCCCTGCCTCCCCCACTCACAGTGACCCGGAATCCCTCGACATGG
CAGTCTAGATCATTCTTGAAGACGAAAGGGCCTCGTGATACGCCTATTTTTATAGGTTAATGTCATGATA
ATAATGGTTTCTTAGACGTCAGGTGGCACTTTTCGGGGAAATGTGCGCGGAACCCCTATTTGTTTATTTT
TCTAAATACATTCAAATATGTATCCGCTCATGAGACAATAACCCTGATAAATGCTTCAATAATATTGAAA
AAGGAAGAGTATGAGTATTCAACATTTCCGTGTCGCCCTTATTCCCTTTTTTGCGGCATTTTGCCTTCCT
GTTTTTGCTCACCCAGAAACGCTGGTGAAAGTAAAAGATGCTGAAGATCAGTTGGGTGCACGAGTGGGTT
ACATCGAACTGGATCTCAACAGCGGTAAGATCCTTGAGAGTTTTCGCCCCGAAGAACGTTTTCCAATGAT
GAGCACTTTTAAAGTTCTGCTATGTGGCGCGGTATTATCCCGTATTGACGCCGGGCAAGAGCAACTCGGT
CGCCGCATACACTATTCTCAGAATGACTTGGTTGAGTACTCACCAGTCACAGAAAAGCATCTTACGGATG
GCATGACAGTAAGAGAATTATGCAGTGCTGCCATAACCATGAGTGATAACACTGCGGCCAACTTACTTCT
GACAACGATCGGAGGACCGAAGGAGCTAACCGCTTTTTTGCACAACATGGGGGATCATGTAACTCGCCTT
GATCGTTGGGAACCGGAGCTGAATGAAGCCATACCAAACGACGAGCGTGACACCACGATGCCTGTAGCAA
TGGCAACAACGTTGCGCAAACTATTAACTGGCGAACTACTTACTCTAGCTTCCCGGCAACAATTAATAGA
CTGGATGGAGGCGGATAAAGTTGCAGGACCACTTCTGCGCTCGGCCCTTCCGGCTGGCTGGTTTATTGCT
GATAAATCTGGAGCCGGTGAGCGTGGGTCTCGCGGTATCATTGCAGCACTGGGGCCAGATGGTAAGCCCT
CCCGTATCGTAGTTATCTACACGACGGGGAGTCAGGCAACTATGGATGAACGAAATAGACAGATCGCTGA
GATAGGTGCCTCACTGATTAAGCATTGGTAACTGTCAGACCAAGTTTACTCATATATACTTTAGATTGAT
TTAAAACTTCATTTTTAATTTAAAAGGATCTAGGTGAAGATCCTTTTTGATAATCTCATGACCAAAATCC
CTTAACGTGAGTTTTCGTTCCACTGAGCGTCAGACCCCGTAGAAAAGATCAAAGGATCTTC
